Addgene plasmid #75974: LIMK2 gRNA (BRDN0001148972)
Purpose: 3rd generation lentiviral gRNA plasmid targeting human LIMK2
Depositing lab: John Doench & David Root. Depositing organization: Broad Institute. Publication: Optimized sgRNA design to maximize activity and minimize off-target effects of CRISPR-Cas9. Doench JG, Fusi N, Sullender M, Hegde M, Vaimberg EW, Donovan KF, Smith I, Tothova Z, Wilen C, Orchard R, Virgin HW, Listgarten J, Root DE. Nat Biotechnol. 2016 Jan 18. doi: 10.1038/nbt.3437. PubMed 26780180.
Backbone
  Vector backbone: lentiGuide-Puro
  Backbone manufacturer: Zhang Lab (Addgene plasmid # 52963)
  Vector type: Mammalian Expression, Lentiviral, CRISPR
  Selectable markers: Puromycin
Growth in bacteria
  Bacterial resistance: Ampicillin, 100 μg/mL
  Growth temperature: 37°C
  Growth strain: DH5alpha
  Copy number: High Copy
Gene/Insert
  Gene/Insert name: LIMK2 (alt names: LIMK2; NM_001031801.1)
  gRNA/shRNA sequence: CTGACAGAGTACATTGAGGG
  Species: H. sapiens (human)
  Entrez Gene: LIMK2
  Promoter: hU6
  Cloning method: Unknown
  Sequencing primers: 5′ U6-F; 3′ pS2-R
Terms and licenses: Academic/Nonprofit Terms; Industry Terms: Not Available to Industry
Depositor comments: The gRNA was designed to target the following Genbank reference sequence(s): NM_001031801.1,NM_005569.3,NM_016733.2. Note that this plasmid does NOT contain Cas9. It should be used in conjunction with lentiCas9-Blast (Addgene #52962) or otherwise with cell lines already expressing Cas9. Browse the full kinome gRNA library at http://www.addgene.org/pooled-library/broadgpp-human-kinome/ or visit http://www.broadinstitute.org/rnai/public/ for detailed protocols and information.
How to cite: LIMK2 gRNA (BRDN0001148972) was a gift from John Doench & David Root (Addgene plasmid # 75974 ; http://n2t.net/addgene:75974 ; RRID:Addgene_75974)
