[The description below was written by a language model from this plasmid's Addgene catalogue record and pLannotate feature annotations shown in this document.]
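Description:
LIMK2 gRNA (BRDN0001148972) is a third-generation lentiviral CRISPR guide plasmid built on the lentiGuide-Puro backbone, carrying a single guide RNA directed against human LIMK2 (LIM domain kinase 2). The guide was designed against three LIMK2 reference transcripts and belongs to a human kinome gRNA collection. In bacteria, the 8.3 kb plasmid replicates from a high-copy ColE1/pUC-type origin and is selected through the β-lactamase (AmpR) gene. An f1 origin, SV40 origin and remnants of lac and T7/T3 cloning-vector sequence are also annotated in the backbone.

The transfer cassette is framed by an RSV promoter fused to a truncated HIV-1 5′ LTR, which makes genomic RNA production Tat-independent, and a ΔU3 self-inactivating 3′ LTR followed by an SV40 polyadenylation signal. Between them lie the Ψ packaging signal with a partial gag sequence, the Rev response element for nuclear export of the viral RNA, and a cPPT/CTS that aids nuclear import in transduced cells. The human U6 RNA polymerase III promoter drives the LIMK2-targeting spacer joined to the Streptococcus pyogenes Cas9 guide scaffold. Downstream, the EF-1α core promoter with its intron A expresses puromycin N-acetyltransferase for selection of transduced mammalian cells, with a WPRE enhancing transcript expression.

The plasmid does not encode Cas9, so it is meant to be used with a separate Cas9 lentivector or in cell lines already expressing Cas9. This allows LIMK2 to be disrupted in individual knockout experiments or as part of kinase-focused screening.
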