Features (pLannotate 1.2.2; 29 found; start..end, strand, type, name):
     14..80      +  CDS            small t antigen (fragment): SV40 (simian virus 40) small t antigen
    106..317     +  promoter       EF-1α core promoter: core promoter for human elongation factor EF-1α
    318..1256    +  intron         EF-1α intron A: intron upstream of the start codon of human EF-1α
   1278..1877    +  CDS            PuroR (fragment): puromycin N-acetyltransferase; pac from Streptomyces; confers resistance to puromycin
   1893..2481    +  misc_feature   WPRE: woodchuck hepatitis virus posttranscriptional regulatory element
   2532..2551    +  misc_feature   cPPT/CTS (fragment): central polypurine tract and central termination sequence of HIV-1
   2553..2786    +  LTR            3' LTR (ΔU3): self-inactivating 3' long terminal repeat (LTR) from HIV-1
   2864..2985    +  polyA_signal   SV40 poly(A) signal: SV40 polyadenylation signal
   3025..3160    +  rep_origin     SV40 ori: SV40 origin of replication
   3181..3199    -  promoter       T7 promoter: promoter for bacteriophage T7 RNA polymerase
   3207..3362    +  CDS            lacZα (fragment): LacZα fragment of β-galactosidase; lacZ fragment
   3367..3795    +  rep_origin     f1 ori (sequence partly withheld): f1 bacteriophage origin of replication; arrow indicates direction of (+) strand synthesis
   3848..3952    +  promoter       AmpR promoter: bla
   3953..4813    +  CDS            AmpR: β-lactamase; bla; confers resistance to ampicillin, carbenicillin, and related antibiotics
   4984..5572    +  rep_origin     ori: high-copy-number ColE1/pMB1/pBR322/pUC origin of replication
   5755..5847    +  CDS            lacI (fragment): lac repressor; lacI; The lac repressor binds to the lac operator to inhibit transcription in E. coli. This inhibition can be relieved by adding lactose or isopropyl-β-D-thiogalactopyranoside (IPTG).
   5860..5881    +  protein_bind   CAP binding site: CAP binding activates transcription in the presence of cAMP. E. coli catabolite activator protein
   5896..5926    +  promoter       lac promoter: promoter for the E. coli lac operon
   5934..5950    +  protein_bind   lac operator: The lac repressor binds to the lac operator to inhibit transcription in E. coli. This inhibition can be relieved by adding lactose or isopropyl-β-D-thiogalactopyranoside (IPTG). lac repressor encoded by lacI
   5995..6013    +  promoter       T3 promoter: promoter for bacteriophage T3 RNA polymerase
   6041..6267    +  promoter       RSV promoter: Rous sarcoma virus enhancer/promoter
   6268..6448    +  LTR            5' LTR (truncated): truncated 5' long terminal repeat (LTR) from HIV-1
   6495..6620    +  misc_feature   HIV-1 Ψ: packaging signal of human immunodeficiency virus type 1
   6604..6967    +  CDS            HIV-1 gag (fragment): gag protein from human immunodeficiency virus 1; gag
   7113..7346    +  misc_feature   RRE: The Rev response element (RRE) of HIV-1 allows for Rev-dependent mRNA export from the nucleus to the cytoplasm.
   7723..7749    +  CDS            Rev (fragment): human immunodeficiency virus 1 (HIV-1) Rev protein; rev; enhances nuclear export of unspliced and incompletely spliced viral mRNAs
   7753..7993    +  promoter       U6 promoter: RNA polymerase III promoter for human U6 snRNA
   8023..8098    +  misc_RNA       gRNA scaffold: guide RNA scaffold for the Streptococcus pyogenes CRISPR/Cas9 system
   8154..8271    +  misc_feature   cPPT/CTS: central polypurine tract and central termination sequence of HIV-1
>Addgene plasmid #75974 | LIMK2 gRNA (BRDN0001148972) | addgene full sequence | sequence record 184936 | Addgene Assembled Sequence
CCCGGGTGCAAAGATGGATAAAGTTTTAAACAGAGAGGAATCTTTGCAGCTAATGGACCTTCTAGGTCTT
GAAAGGAGTGGGAATTGGCTCCGGTGCCCGTCAGTGGGCAGAGCGCACATCGCCCACAGTCCCCGAGAAG
TTGGGGGGAGGGGTCGGCAATTGATCCGGTGCCTAGAGAAGGTGGCGCGGGGTAAACTGGGAAAGTGATG
TCGTGTACTGGCTCCGCCTTTTTCCCGAGGGTGGGGGAGAACCGTATATAAGTGCAGTAGTCGCCGTGAA
CGTTCTTTTTCGCAACGGGTTTGCCGCCAGAACACAGGTAAGTGCCGTGTGTGGTTCCCGCGGGCCTGGC
CTCTTTACGGGTTATGGCCCTTGCGTGCCTTGAATTACTTCCACCTGGCTGCAGTACGTGATTCTTGATC
CCGAGCTTCGGGTTGGAAGTGGGTGGGAGAGTTCGAGGCCTTGCGCTTAAGGAGCCCCTTCGCCTCGTGC
TTGAGTTGAGGCCTGGCCTGGGCGCTGGGGCCGCCGCGTGCGAATCTGGTGGCACCTTCGCGCCTGTCTC
GCTGCTTTCGATAAGTCTCTAGCCATTTAAAATTTTTGATGACCTGCTGCGACGCTTTTTTTCTGGCAAG
ATAGTCTTGTAAATGCGGGCCAAGATCTGCACACTGGTATTTCGGTTTTTGGGGCCGCGGGCGGCGACGG
GGCCCGTGCGTCCCAGCGCACATGTTCGGCGAGGCGGGGCCTGCGAGCGCGGCCACCGAGAATCGGACGG
GGGTAGTCTCAAGCTGGCCGGCCTGCTCTGGTGCCTGGCCTCGCGCCGCCGTGTATCGCCCCGCCCTGGG
CGGCAAGGCTGGCCCGGTCGGCACCAGTTGCGTGAGCGGAAAGATGGCCGCTTCCCGGCCCTGCTGCAGG
GAGCTCAAAATGGAGGACGCGGCGCTCGGGAGAGCGGGCGGGTGAGTCACCCACACAAAGGAAAAGGGCC
TTTCCGTCCTCAGCCGTCGCTTCATGTGACTCCACGGAGTACCGGGCGCCGTCCAGGCACCTCGATTAGT
TCTCGAGCTTTTGGAGTACGTCGTCTTTAGGTTGGGGGGAGGGGTTTTATGCGATGGAGTTTCCCCACAC
TGAGTGGGTGGAGACTGAAGTTAGGCCAGCTTGGCACTTGATGTAATTCTCCTTGGAATTTGCCCTTTTT
GAGTTTGGATCTTGGTTCATTCTCAAGCCTCAGACAGTGGTTCAAAGTTTTTTTCTTCCATTTCAGGTGT
CGTGACGTACGGCCACCATGACCGAGTACAAGCCCACGGTGCGCCTCGCCACCCGCGACGACGTCCCCAG
GGCCGTACGCACCCTCGCCGCCGCGTTCGCCGACTACCCCGCCACGCGCCACACCGTCGATCCGGACCGC
CACATCGAGCGGGTCACCGAGCTGCAAGAACTCTTCCTCACGCGCGTCGGGCTCGACATCGGCAAGGTGT
GGGTCGCGGACGACGGCGCCGCCGTGGCGGTCTGGACCACGCCGGAGAGCGTCGAAGCGGGGGCGGTGTT
CGCCGAGATCGGCCCGCGCATGGCCGAGTTGAGCGGTTCCCGGCTGGCCGCGCAGCAACAGATGGAAGGC
CTCCTGGCGCCGCACCGGCCCAAGGAGCCCGCGTGGTTCCTGGCCACCGTCGGAGTCTCGCCCGACCACC
AGGGCAAGGGTCTGGGCAGCGCCGTCGTGCTCCCCGGAGTGGAGGCGGCCGAGCGCGCCGGGGTGCCCGC
CTTCCTGGAGACCTCCGCGCCCCGCAACCTCCCCTTCTACGAGCGGCTCGGCTTCACCGTCACCGCCGAC
GTCGAGGTGCCCGAAGGACCGCGCACCTGGTGCATGACCCGCAAGCCCGGTGCCTGAACGCGTTAAGTCG
ACAATCAACCTCTGGATTACAAAATTTGTGAAAGATTGACTGGTATTCTTAACTATGTTGCTCCTTTTAC
GCTATGTGGATACGCTGCTTTAATGCCTTTGTATCATGCTATTGCTTCCCGTATGGCTTTCATTTTCTCC
TCCTTGTATAAATCCTGGTTGCTGTCTCTTTATGAGGAGTTGTGGCCCGTTGTCAGGCAACGTGGCGTGG
TGTGCACTGTGTTTGCTGACGCAACCCCCACTGGTTGGGGCATTGCCACCACCTGTCAGCTCCTTTCCGG
GACTTTCGCTTTCCCCCTCCCTATTGCCACGGCGGAACTCATCGCCGCCTGCCTTGCCCGCTGCTGGACA
GGGGCTCGGCTGTTGGGCACTGACAATTCCGTGGTGTTGTCGGGGAAATCATCGTCCTTTCCTTGGCTGC
TCGCCTGTGTTGCCACCTGGATTCTGCGCGGGACGTCCTTCTGCTACGTCCCTTCGGCCCTCAATCCAGC
GGACCTTCCTTCCCGCGGCCTGCTGCCGGCTCTGCGGCCTCTTCCGCGTCTTCGCCTTCGCCCTCAGACG
AGTCGGATCTCCCTTTGGGCCGCCTCCCCGCGTCGACTTTAAGACCAATGACTTACAAGGCAGCTGTAGA
TCTTAGCCACTTTTTAAAAGAAAAGGGGGGACTGGAAGGGCTAATTCACTCCCAACGAAGACAAGATCTG
CTTTTTGCTTGTACTGGGTCTCTCTGGTTAGACCAGATCTGAGCCTGGGAGCTCTCTGGCTAACTAGGGA
ACCCACTGCTTAAGCCTCAATAAAGCTTGCCTTGAGTGCTTCAAGTAGTGTGTGCCCGTCTGTTGTGTGA
CTCTGGTAACTAGAGATCCCTCAGACCCTTTTAGTCAGTGTGGAAAATCTCTAGCAGTACGTATAGTAGT
TCATGTCATCTTATTATTCAGTATTTATAACTTGCAAAGAAATGAATATCAGAGAGTGAGAGGAACTTGT
TTATTGCAGCTTATAATGGTTACAAATAAAGCAATAGCATCACAAATTTCACAAATAAAGCATTTTTTTC
ACTGCATTCTAGTTGTGGTTTGTCCAAACTCATCAATGTATCTTATCATGTCTGGCTCTAGCTATCCCGC
CCCTAACTCCGCCCATCCCGCCCCTAACTCCGCCCAGTTCCGCCCATTCTCCGCCCCATGGCTGACTAAT
TTTTTTTATTTATGCAGAGGCCGAGGCCGCCTCGGCCTCTGAGCTATTCCAGAAGTAGTGAGGAGGCTTT
TTTGGAGGCCTAGGGACGTACCCAATTCGCCCTATAGTGAGTCGTATTACGCGCGCTCACTGGCCGTCGT
TTTACAACGTCGTGACTGGGAAAACCCTGGCGTTACCCAACTTAATCGCCTTGCAGCACATCCCCCTTTC
GCCAGCTGGCGTAATAGCGAAGAGGCCCGCACCGATCGCCCTTCCCAACAGTTGCGCAGCCTGAATGGCG
AATGGG
[124 nt withheld, positions 3367-3490]
C
[91 nt withheld, positions 3492-3582]
A
[49 nt withheld, positions 3584-3632]
CCTTTGACGTTGGAGTCCACGTTCTTT
[37 nt withheld, positions 3660-3696]
ACCCTATCTCGGTCTATTCTTTTGATTTATAAGGGATTTTGCCGATTTCGGCCTATTGGTTAAAAAATGA
GCTGATTTAACAAAAATTTAACGCGAATTTTAACAAAATATTAACGCTTACAATTTAGGTGGCACTTTTC
GGGGAAATGTGCGCGGAACCCCTATTTGTTTATTTTTCTAAATACATTCAAATATGTATCCGCTCATGAG
ACAATAACCCTGATAAATGCTTCAATAATATTGAAAAAGGAAGAGTATGAGTATTCAACATTTCCGTGTC
GCCCTTATTCCCTTTTTTGCGGCATTTTGCCTTCCTGTTTTTGCTCACCCAGAAACGCTGGTGAAAGTAA
AAGATGCTGAAGATCAGTTGGGTGCACGAGTGGGTTACATCGAACTGGATCTCAACAGCGGTAAGATCCT
TGAGAGTTTTCGCCCCGAAGAACGTTTTCCAATGATGAGCACTTTTAAAGTTCTGCTATGTGGCGCGGTA
TTATCCCGTATTGACGCCGGGCAAGAGCAACTCGGTCGCCGCATACACTATTCTCAGAATGACTTGGTTG
AGTACTCACCAGTCACAGAAAAGCATCTTACGGATGGCATGACAGTAAGAGAATTATGCAGTGCTGCCAT
AACCATGAGTGATAACACTGCGGCCAACTTACTTCTGACAACGATCGGAGGACCGAAGGAGCTAACCGCT
TTTTTGCACAACATGGGGGATCATGTAACTCGCCTTGATCGTTGGGAACCGGAGCTGAATGAAGCCATAC
CAAACGACGAGCGTGACACCACGATGCCTGTAGCAATGGCAACAACGTTGCGCAAACTATTAACTGGCGA
ACTACTTACTCTAGCTTCCCGGCAACAATTAATAGACTGGATGGAGGCGGATAAAGTTGCAGGACCACTT
CTGCGCTCGGCCCTTCCGGCTGGCTGGTTTATTGCTGATAAATCTGGAGCCGGTGAGCGTGGGTCTCGCG
GTATCATTGCAGCACTGGGGCCAGATGGTAAGCCCTCCCGTATCGTAGTTATCTACACGACGGGGAGTCA
GGCAACTATGGATGAACGAAATAGACAGATCGCTGAGATAGGTGCCTCACTGATTAAGCATTGGTAACTG
TCAGACCAAGTTTACTCATATATACTTTAGATTGATTTAAAACTTCATTTTTAATTTAAAAGGATCTAGG
TGAAGATCCTTTTTGATAATCTCATGACCAAAATCCCTTAACGTGAGTTTTCGTTCCACTGAGCGTCAGA
CCCCGTAGAAAAGATCAAAGGATCTTCTTGAGATCCTTTTTTTCTGCGCGTAATCTGCTGCTTGCAAACA
AAAAAACCACCGCTACCAGCGGTGGTTTGTTTGCCGGATCAAGAGCTACCAACTCTTTTTCCGAAGGTAA
CTGGCTTCAGCAGAGCGCAGATACCAAATACTGTTCTTCTAGTGTAGCCGTAGTTAGGCCACCACTTCAA
GAACTCTGTAGCACCGCCTACATACCTCGCTCTGCTAATCCTGTTACCAGTGGCTGCTGCCAGTGGCGAT
AAGTCGTGTCTTACCGGGTTGGACTCAAGACGATAGTTACCGGATAAGGCGCAGCGGTCGGGCTGAACGG
GGGGTTCGTGCACACAGCCCAGCTTGGAGCGAACGACCTACACCGAACTGAGATACCTACAGCGTGAGCT
ATGAGAAAGCGCCACGCTTCCCGAAGGGAGAAAGGCGGACAGGTATCCGGTAAGCGGCAGGGTCGGAACA
GGAGAGCGCACGAGGGAGCTTCCAGGGGGAAACGCCTGGTATCTTTATAGTCCTGTCGGGTTTCGCCACC
TCTGACTTGAGCGTCGATTTTTGTGATGCTCGTCAGGGGGGCGGAGCCTATGGAAAAACGCCAGCAACGC
GGCCTTTTTACGGTTCCTGGCCTTTTGCTGGCCTTTTGCTCACATGTTCTTTCCTGCGTTATCCCCTGAT
TCTGTGGATAACCGTATTACCGCCTTTGAGTGAGCTGATACCGCTCGCCGCAGCCGAACGACCGAGCGCA
GCGAGTCAGTGAGCGAGGAAGCGGAAGAGCGCCCAATACGCAAACCGCCTCTCCCCGCGCGTTGGCCGAT
TCATTAATGCAGCTGGCACGACAGGTTTCCCGACTGGAAAGCGGGCAGTGAGCGCAACGCAATTAATGTG
AGTTAGCTCACTCATTAGGCACCCCAGGCTTTACACTTTATGCTTCCGGCTCGTATGTTGTGTGGAATTG
TGAGCGGATAACAATTTCACACAGGAAACAGCTATGACCATGATTACGCCAAGCGCGCAATTAACCCTCA
CTAAAGGGAACAAAAGCTGGAGCTGCAAGCTTAATGTAGTCTTATGCAATACTCTTGTAGTCTTGCAACA
TGGTAACGATGAGTTAGCAACATGCCTTACAAGGAGAGAAAAAGCACCGTGCATGCCGATTGGTGGAAGT
AAGGTGGTACGATCGTGCCTTATTAGGAAGGCAACAGACGGGTCTGACATGGATTGGACGAACCACTGAA
TTGCCGCATTGCAGAGATATTGTATTTAAGTGCCTAGCTCGATACATAAACGGGTCTCTCTGGTTAGACC
AGATCTGAGCCTGGGAGCTCTCTGGCTAACTAGGGAACCCACTGCTTAAGCCTCAATAAAGCTTGCCTTG
AGTGCTTCAAGTAGTGTGTGCCCGTCTGTTGTGTGACTCTGGTAACTAGAGATCCCTCAGACCCTTTTAG
TCAGTGTGGAAAATCTCTAGCAGTGGCGCCCGAACAGGGACTTGAAAGCGAAAGGGAAACCAGAGGAGCT
CTCTCGACGCAGGACTCGGCTTGCTGAAGCGCGCACGGCAAGAGGCGAGGGGCGGCGACTGGTGAGTACG
CCAAAAATTTTGACTAGCGGAGGCTAGAAGGAGAGAGATGGGTGCGAGAGCGTCAGTATTAAGCGGGGGA
GAATTAGATCGCGATGGGAAAAAATTCGGTTAAGGCCAGGGGGAAAGAAAAAATATAAATTAAAACATAT
AGTATGGGCAAGCAGGGAGCTAGAACGATTCGCAGTTAATCCTGGCCTGTTAGAAACATCAGAAGGCTGT
AGACAAATACTGGGACAGCTACAACCATCCCTTCAGACAGGATCAGAAGAACTTAGATCATTATATAATA
CAGTAGCAACCCTCTATTGTGTGCATCAAAGGATAGAGATAAAAGACACCAAGGAAGCTTTAGACAAGAT
AGAGGAAGAGCAAAACAAAAGTAAGACCACCGCACAGCAAGCGGCCGCTGATCTTCAGACCTGGAGGAGG
AGATATGAGGGACAATTGGAGAAGTGAATTATATAAATATAAAGTAGTAAAAATTGAACCATTAGGAGTA
GCACCCACCAAGGCAAAGAGAAGAGTGGTGCAGAGAGAAAAAAGAGCAGTGGGAATAGGAGCTTTGTTCC
TTGGGTTCTTGGGAGCAGCAGGAAGCACTATGGGCGCAGCGTCAATGACGCTGACGGTACAGGCCAGACA
ATTATTGTCTGGTATAGTGCAGCAGCAGAACAATTTGCTGAGGGCTATTGAGGCGCAACAGCATCTGTTG
CAACTCACAGTCTGGGGCATCAAGCAGCTCCAGGCAAGAATCCTGGCTGTGGAAAGATACCTAAAGGATC
AACAGCTCCTGGGGATTTGGGGTTGCTCTGGAAAACTCATTTGCACCACTGCTGTGCCTTGGAATGCTAG
TTGGAGTAATAAATCTCTGGAACAGATTTGGAATCACACGACCTGGATGGAGTGGGACAGAGAAATTAAC
AATTACACAAGCTTAATACACTCCTTAATTGAAGAATCGCAAAACCAGCAAGAAAAGAATGAACAAGAAT
TATTGGAATTAGATAAATGGGCAAGTTTGTGGAATTGGTTTAACATAACAAATTGGCTGTGGTATATAAA
ATTATTCATAATGATAGTAGGAGGCTTGGTAGGTTTAAGAATAGTTTTTGCTGTACTTTCTATAGTGAAT
AGAGTTAGGCAGGGATATTCACCATTATCGTTTCAGACCCACCTCCCAACCCCGAGGGGACCCAGAGAGG
GCCTATTTCCCATGATTCCTTCATATTTGCATATACGATACAAGGCTGTTAGAGAGATAATTAGAATTAA
TTTGACTGTAAACACAAAGATATTAGTACAAAATACGTGACGTAGAAAGTAATAATTTCTTGGGTAGTTT
GCAGTTTTAAAATTATGTTTTAAAATGGACTATCATATGCTTACCGTAACTTGAAAGTATTTCGATTTCT
TGGCTTTATATATCTTGTGGAAAGGACGAAACACCGCTGACAGAGTACATTGAGGGGTTTTAGAGCTAGA
AATAGCAAGTTAAAATAAGGCTAGTCCGTTATCAACTTGAAAAAGTGGCACCGAGTCGGTGCTTTTTTAA
GCTTGGCGTAACTAGATCTTGAGACAAATGGCAGTATTCATCCACAATTTTAAAAGAAAAGGGGGGATTG
GGGGGTACAGTGCAGGGGAAAGAATAGTAGACATAATAGCAACAGACATACAAACTAAAGAATTACAAAA
ACAAATTACAAAAATTCAAAATTTTCGGGTTTATTACAGGGACAGCAGAGATCCACTTTGGCGCCGGCTC
GAGGGGG
