>Addgene plasmid #75974 | LIMK2 gRNA (BRDN0001148972) | depositor partial sequence | sequence record 143434 | Target Sequence
CTGACAGAGTACATTGAGGG
