>Addgene plasmid #75974 | LIMK2 gRNA (BRDN0001148972) | addgene partial sequence | sequence record 184935 | hU6-F
ACGTGACGTAGAAAGTAATAATTTCTTGGGTAGTTTGCAGTTTTAAAATTATGTTTTAAAATGGACTATC
ATATGCTTACCGTAACTTGAAAGTATTTCGATTTCTTGGCTTTATATATCTTGTGGAAAGGACGAAACAC
CGCTGACAGAGTACATTGAGGGGTTTTAGAGCTAGAAATAGCAAGTTAAAATAAGGCTAGTCCGTTATCA
ACTTGAAAAAGTGGCACCGAGTCGGTGCTTTTTTAAGCTTGGCGTAACTAGATCTTGAGACAAATGGCAG
TATTCATCCACAATTTTAAAAGAAAAGGGGGGATTGGGGGGTACAGTGCAGGGGAAAGAATAGTAGACAT
AATAGCAACAGACATACAAACTAAAGAATTACAAAAACAAATTACAAAAATTCAAAATTTTCGGGTTTAT
TACAGGGACAGCAGAGATCCACTTTGGCGCCGGCTCGAGGGGGCCCGGGTGCAAAGATGGATAAAGTTTT
AAACAGAGAGGAATCTTTGCAGCTAATGGACCTTCTAGGTCTTGAAAGGAGTGGGAATTGGCTCCGGTGC
CCGTCAGTNN
